Addgene plasmid #137971: pFd022.R2.RFP
Purpose: Expresses Prochlorococcus phage P-SSM2 phage Fd fused to mRFP
Depositing lab: Jonathan Silberg. Depositing organization: Rice University. Publication: Prochlorococcus phage ferredoxin: Structural characterization and electron transfer to cyanobacterial sulfite reductases. Campbell IJ, Olmos JL Jr, Xu W, Kahanda D, Atkinson JT, Sparks ON, Miller MD, Phillips GN Jr, Bennett GN, Silberg JJ. J Biol Chem. 2020 May 19. pii: RA120.013501. doi: 10.1074/jbc.RA120.013501. PubMed 32434930.
Backbone
  Vector backbone: ColE1
  Total vector size (bp): 3912
  Vector type: Synthetic Biology
Growth in bacteria
  Bacterial resistance: Chloramphenicol, 25 μg/mL
  Growth temperature: 37°C
  Growth strain: DH5alpha
  Copy number: Low Copy
Gene/Insert
  Gene/Insert name: Prochlorococcus phage P-SSM2 ferredoxin fused to monomeric RFP (alt name: pssm2-Fd-RFP)
  Insert size (bp): 1002
Terms and licenses: Academic/Nonprofit Terms; Industry Terms: Not Available to Industry
How to cite: pFd022.R2.RFP was a gift from Jonathan Silberg (Addgene plasmid # 137971 ; http://n2t.net/addgene:137971 ; RRID:Addgene_137971)
