[The description below was written by a language model from this plasmid's Addgene catalogue record and pLannotate feature annotations shown in this document.]
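Description:
pFd022.R2.RFP is a small (about 3.9 kb) bacterial expression plasmid, catalogued as a synthetic biology vector, that produces the ferredoxin of Prochlorococcus phage P-SSM2 fused to monomeric red fluorescent protein. It replicates in E. coli from a ColE1-type origin and is selected with chloramphenicol through a cat gene driven by its native promoter and followed by a lambda t0 terminator. The catalogue lists the plasmid as low copy, whereas the automated annotation labels the origin generically as a high-copy ColE1/pMB1 family element; the record does not resolve this difference.

The payload is a roughly 1 kb fusion reading frame in which the ferredoxin coding sequence lies upstream of mRFP1, separated by a short linker region. The annotation software matched the ferredoxin segment to a cyanobacterial (Synechococcus) ferredoxin by homology, but the catalogue identifies it as the phage protein. Transcription is driven by the PLtetO-1 promoter, a lambda PL derivative carrying tet operator sites, and ends at tandem rrnB T1 and T7Te terminators. Downstream, a separate cassette expresses the TetR repressor from a J23119-type constitutive promoter with its own rrnB T1 terminator, so the plasmid supplies its own regulator. The fusion is therefore repressed by default and induced by tetracycline-class compounds that release TetR from the operators.

The RFP tag provides a fluorescent readout of ferredoxin protein levels in cells. This fits the associated work on structural characterization of the phage ferredoxin and its electron transfer to cyanobacterial sulfite reductases. The two sequence records, depositor and sequencing-derived, show the same features in the same order and differ only in start coordinate and by one nucleotide in length.
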