Features (pLannotate 1.2.2; 13 found; start..end, strand, type, name):
    194..288     -  terminator     lambda t0 terminator: transcription terminator from phage lambda
    312..968     -  CDS            cat: CAT_ECOLX - Experimental evidence at protein level: Swiss-Prot protein existence level 1. This enzyme is an effector of chloramphenicol resistance in bacteria. From Escherichia coli. This protein is used as a marker in many commonly used cloning vectors, such as pACYC184.
    969..1071    -  promoter       cat promoter: promoter of the E. coli cat gene encoding chloramphenicol acetyltransferase
   1176..1249    +  promoter       PLtetO-1 promoter: modified phage lambda PL promoter with tet operator sites (Lutz and Bujard, 1997)
   1282..1569    +  CDS            FER_SYNLI: Experimental evidence at protein level: Swiss-Prot protein existence level 1. Ferredoxins are iron-sulfur proteins that transfer electrons in a wide variety of metabolic reactions. From Synechococcus lividus.
   1609..2283    +  CDS            mRFP1: monomeric derivative of DsRed (Campbell et al., 2002)
   2313..2384    +  terminator     rrnB T1 terminator: transcription terminator T1 from the E. coli rrnB gene
   2400..2427    +  terminator     T7Te terminator: phage T7 early transcription terminator
   2434..2478    +  misc_feature   MCS (fragment): pUC18/19 multiple cloning site
   2485..2513    +  promoter       J23119 promoter (fragment): bacterial promoter (Registry of Standard Biological Parts BBa J23119)
   2548..3174    +  CDS            TetR: tetracycline repressor TetR; tetR; TetR binds to the tetracycline operator tetO to inhibit transcription. This inhibition can be relieved by adding tetracycline or doxycycline.
   3180..3266    +  terminator     rrnB T1 terminator: Escherichia coli rrnB; transcription terminator T1 from the E. coli rrnB gene
   3430..106     -  rep_origin     ori (across the origin): high-copy-number ColE1/pMB1/pBR322/pUC origin of replication
>Addgene plasmid #137971 | pFd022.R2.RFP | depositor full sequence | sequence record 266415 | pFd022.R2.RFP sequence 3912 bps
CGGAAAAAGAGTTGGTAGCTCTTGATCCGGCAAACAAACCACCGCTGGTAGCGGTGGTTTTTTTGTTTGC
AAGCAGCAGATTACGCGCAGAAAAAAAGGATCTCAAGAAGATCCTTTGATCTTTTCTACGGGGTCTGACG
CTCAGTGGAACGAAAACTCACGTTAAGGGATTTTGGTCATGACTAGTGCTTGGATTCTCACCAATAAAAA
ACGCCCGGCGGCAACCGAGCGTTCTGAACAAATCCAGATGGAGTTCTGAGGTCATTACTGGATCTATCAA
CAGGAGTCCAAGCGAGCTCGATATCAAATTACGCCCCGCCCTGCCACTCATCGCAGTACTGTTGTAATTC
ATTAAGCATTCTGCCGACATGGAAGCCATCACAGACGGCATGATGAACCTGAATCGCCAGCGGCATCAGC
ACCTTGTCGCCTTGCGTATAATATTTGCCCATGGTGAAAACGGGGGCGAAGAAGTTGTCCATATTGGCCA
CGTTTAAATCAAAACTGGTGAAACTCACCCAGGGATTGGCTGAGACGAAAAACATATTCTCAATAAACCC
TTTAGGGAAATAGGCCAGGTTTTCACCGTAACACGCCACATCTTGCGAATATATGTGTAGAAACTGCCGG
AAATCGTCGTGGTATTCACTCCAGAGCGATGAAAACGTTTCAGTTTGCTCATGGAAAACGGTGTAACAAG
GGTGAACACTATCCCATATCACCAGCTCACCGTCTTTCATTGCCATACGAAATTCCGGATGAGCATTCAT
CAGGCGGGCAAGAATGTGAATAAAGGCCGGATAAAACTTGTGCTTATTTTTCTTTACGGTCTTTAAAAAG
GCCGTAATATCCAGCTGAACGGTCTGGTTATAGGTACATTGAGCAACTGACTGAAATGCCTCAAAATGTT
CTTTACGATGCCATTGGGATATATCAACGGTGGTATATCCAGTGATTTTTTTCTCCATTTTAGCTTCCTT
AGCTCCTGAAAATCTCGATAACTCAAAAAATACGCCCGGTAGTGATCTTATTTCATTATGGTGAAAGTTG
GAACCTCTTACGTGCCGATCAACGTCTCATTTTCGCCAGATATCGACGTCTAAGAAACCATTATTATCAT
GACATTAACCTATAAAAATAGGCGTATCACGAGGCCCTTTCGTCTTCACCTCGAGTCCCTATCAGTGATA
GAGATTGACATCCCTATCAGTGATAGAGATACTGAGCACATCAGCAGGACGCACTGACCGTATAAACGGG
GAATATAGAAAAGAGGGTTCTATGGCGTATAGCATTACCCTGCGCTCGCCGGATGGCGCTGAAGAAGTGG
TACAGTGCGAGGAAGATCAGTATATTTTAGAAGCGGCGGAGGATGCTGGGCTGGATATGCCATCAAGTTG
CCGTGCGGGCGCTTGCTCCGCTTGTCTCGGCAAAGTGTTAGAGGGGTCAGTTAACAATGAGGAACAGTCT
TTTTTAGACGACGATCAGCTGGAAGAAGGATGGTCACTGCTTTGCGTGGCAATGCCACAGTCGGACTGTG
TTATCCTGACGGAGCAAGAAGACAACCTGGATGGGGGCTCTGGAGGTTCTGGAGGTTCTGGTGGGTCCGC
GAGTAGCGAAGACGTTATCAAAGAGTTCATGCGTTTCAAAGTTCGTATGGAAGGTTCCGTTAACGGTCAC
GAGTTCGAAATCGAAGGTGAAGGTGAAGGTCGTCCGTACGAAGGTACCCAGACCGCTAAACTGAAAGTTA
CCAAAGGTGGTCCGCTGCCGTTCGCTTGGGACATCCTGTCCCCGCAGTTCCAGTACGGTTCCAAAGCTTA
CGTTAAACACCCGGCTGACATCCCGGACTACCTGAAACTGTCCTTCCCGGAAGGTTTCAAATGGGAACGT
GTTATGAACTTCGAAGACGGTGGTGTTGTTACCGTTACCCAGGACTCCTCCCTGCAAGACGGTGAGTTCA
TCTACAAAGTTAAACTGCGTGGTACCAACTTCCCGTCCGACGGTCCGGTTATGCAGAAAAAAACCATGGG
TTGGGAAGCTTCCACCGAACGTATGTACCCGGAAGACGGTGCTCTGAAAGGTGAAATCAAAATGCGTCTG
AAACTGAAAGACGGTGGTCACTACGACGCTGAAGTTAAAACCACCTACATGGCTAAAAAACCGGTTCAGC
TGCCGGGTGCTTACAAAACCGACATCAAACTGGACATCACCTCCCACAACGAAGACTACACCATCGTTGA
ACAGTACGAACGTGCTGAAGGTCGTCACTCCACCGGTGCTTAAGAATTCTGATAATAATCTAGACCAGGC
ATCAAATAAAACGAAAGGCTCAGTCGAAAGACTGGGCCTTTCGTTTTATCTGTTGTTTGTCGGTGAACGC
TCTCTACTAGAGTCACACTGGCTCACCTTCGGGTGGGCCTTTCTGCGTTTATAGGTACCCGTGGATCCTC
TAGAGTCGACCTGCAGGCATGCAAGCTTTTTACGGCTAGCTCAGTCCTAGGTATAGTGCTAGCCCAGCCA
GAGAAACACTCTTTAACAGGGGGTAGTATGATGTCTCGTTTAGATAAAAGTAAAGTGATTAACAGCGCAT
TAGAGCTGCTTAATGAGGTCGGAATCGAAGGTTTAACAACCCGTAAACTCGCCCAGAAGCTAGGTGTAGA
GCAGCCTACATTGTATTGGCATGTAAAAAATAAGCGGGCTTTGCTCGACGCCTTAGCCATTGAGATGTTA
GATAGGCACCATACTCACTTTTGCCCTTTAGAAGGGGAAAGCTGGCAAGATTTTTTACGTAATAACGCTA
AAAGTTTTAGATGTGCTTTACTAAGTCATCGCGATGGAGCAAAAGTACATTTAGGTACACGGCCTACAGA
AAAACAGTATGAAACTCTCGAAAATCAATTAGCCTTTTTATGCCAACAAGGTTTTTCACTAGAGAATGCA
TTATATGCACTCAGCGCAGTGGGGCATTTTACTTTAGGTTGCGTATTGGAAGATCAAGAGCATCAAGTCG
CTAAAGAAGAAAGGGAAACACCTACTACTGATAGTATGCCGCCATTATTACGACAAGCTATCGAATTATT
TGATCACCAAGGTGCAGAGCCAGCCTTCTTATTCGGCCTTGAATTGATCATATGCGGATTAGAAAAACAA
CTTAAATGTGAAAGTGGGTCTTAAGGCATCAAATAAAACGAAAGGCTCAGTCGAAAGACTGGGCCTTTCG
TTTTATCTGTTGTTTGTCGGTGAACGCTCTCCTGAGTAGGACAAATCCGCCGCCCTAGACCTAGGCGTTC
GGCTGCGGCGAGCGGTATCAGCTCACTCAAAGGCGGTAATACGGTTATCCACAGAATCAGGGGATAACGC
AGGAAAGAACATGTGAGCAAAAGGCCAGCAAAAGGCCAGGAACCGTAAAAAGGCCGCGTTGCTGGCGTTT
TTCCATAGGCTCCGCCCCCCTGACGAGCATCACAAAAATCGACGCTCAAGTCAGAGGTGGCGAAACCCGA
CAGGACTATAAAGATACCAGGCGTTTCCCCCTGGAAGCTCCCTCGTGCGCTCTCCTGTTCCGACCCTGCC
GCTTACCGGATACCTGTCCGCCTTTCTCCCTTCGGGAAGCGTGGCGCTTTCTCAATGCTCACGCTGTAGG
TATCTCAGTTCGGTGTAGGTCGTTCGCTCCAAGCTGGGCTGTGTGCACGAACCCCCCGTTCAGCCCGACC
GCTGCGCCTTATCCGGTAACTATCGTCTTGAGTCCAACCCGGTAAGACACGACTTATCGCCACTGGCAGC
AGCCACTGGTAACAGGATTAGCAGAGCGAGGTATGTAGGCGGTGCTACAGAGTTCTTGAAGTGGTGGCCT
AACTACGGCTACACTAGAAGGACAGTATTTGGTATCTGCGCTCTGCTGAAGCCAGTTACCTT
