Features (pLannotate 1.2.2; 13 found; start..end, strand, type, name):
    163..837     +  CDS            mRFP1: monomeric derivative of DsRed (Campbell et al., 2002)
    867..938     +  terminator     rrnB T1 terminator: transcription terminator T1 from the E. coli rrnB gene
    954..981     +  terminator     T7Te terminator: phage T7 early transcription terminator
    988..1032    +  misc_feature   MCS (fragment): pUC18/19 multiple cloning site
   1039..1067    +  promoter       J23119 promoter (fragment): bacterial promoter (Registry of Standard Biological Parts BBa J23119)
   1102..1728    +  CDS            TetR: tetracycline repressor TetR; tetR; TetR binds to the tetracycline operator tetO to inhibit transcription. This inhibition can be relieved by adding tetracycline or doxycycline.
   1734..1820    +  terminator     rrnB T1 terminator: Escherichia coli rrnB; transcription terminator T1 from the E. coli rrnB gene
   1985..2573    -  rep_origin     ori: high-copy-number ColE1/pMB1/pBR322/pUC origin of replication
   2661..2755    -  terminator     lambda t0 terminator: transcription terminator from phage lambda
   2779..3435    -  CDS            cat: CAT_ECOLX - Experimental evidence at protein level: Swiss-Prot protein existence level 1. This enzyme is an effector of chloramphenicol resistance in bacteria. From Escherichia coli. This protein is used as a marker in many commonly used cloning vectors, such as pACYC184.
   3436..3534    -  promoter       cat promoter: promoter of the E. coli cat gene encoding chloramphenicol acetyltransferase
   3643..3716    +  promoter       PLtetO-1 promoter: modified phage lambda PL promoter with tet operator sites (Lutz and Bujard, 1997)
   3749..123     +  CDS            FER_SYNLI (across the origin): Experimental evidence at protein level: Swiss-Prot protein existence level 1. Ferredoxins are iron-sulfur proteins that transfer electrons in a wide variety of metabolic reactions. From Synechococcus lividus.
>Addgene plasmid #137971 | pFd022.R2.RFP | addgene full sequence | sequence record 273507 | Addgene NGS Result
TCAGTTAACAATGAGGAACAGTCTTTTTTAGACGACGATCAGCTGGAAGAAGGATGGTCACTGCTTTGCG
TGGCAATGCCACAGTCGGACTGTGTTATCCTGACGGAGCAAGAAGACAACCTGGATGGGGGCTCTGGAGG
TTCTGGAGGTTCTGGTGGGTCCGCGAGTAGCGAAGACGTTATCAAAGAGTTCATGCGTTTCAAAGTTCGT
ATGGAAGGTTCCGTTAACGGTCACGAGTTCGAAATCGAAGGTGAAGGTGAAGGTCGTCCGTACGAAGGTA
CCCAGACCGCTAAACTGAAAGTTACCAAAGGTGGTCCGCTGCCGTTCGCTTGGGACATCCTGTCCCCGCA
GTTCCAGTACGGTTCCAAAGCTTACGTTAAACACCCGGCTGACATCCCGGACTACCTGAAACTGTCCTTC
CCGGAAGGTTTCAAATGGGAACGTGTTATGAACTTCGAAGACGGTGGTGTTGTTACCGTTACCCAGGACT
CCTCCCTGCAAGACGGTGAGTTCATCTACAAAGTTAAACTGCGTGGTACCAACTTCCCGTCCGACGGTCC
GGTTATGCAGAAAAAAACCATGGGTTGGGAAGCTTCCACCGAACGTATGTACCCGGAAGACGGTGCTCTG
AAAGGTGAAATCAAAATGCGTCTGAAACTGAAAGACGGTGGTCACTACGACGCTGAAGTTAAAACCACCT
ACATGGCTAAAAAACCGGTTCAGCTGCCGGGTGCTTACAAAACCGACATCAAACTGGACATCACCTCCCA
CAACGAAGACTACACCATCGTTGAACAGTACGAACGTGCTGAAGGTCGTCACTCCACCGGTGCTTAAGAA
TTCTGATAATAATCTAGACCAGGCATCAAATAAAACGAAAGGCTCAGTCGAAAGACTGGGCCTTTCGTTT
TATCTGTTGTTTGTCGGTGAACGCTCTCTACTAGAGTCACACTGGCTCACCTTCGGGTGGGCCTTTCTGC
GTTTATAGGTACCCGTGGATCCTCTAGAGTCGACCTGCAGGCATGCAAGCTTTTTACGGCTAGCTCAGTC
CTAGGTATAGTGCTAGCCCAGCCAGAGAAACACTCTTTAACAGGGGGTAGTATGATGTCTCGTTTAGATA
AAAGTAAAGTGATTAACAGCGCATTAGAGCTGCTTAATGAGGTCGGAATCGAAGGTTTAACAACCCGTAA
ACTCGCCCAGAAGCTAGGTGTAGAGCAGCCTACATTGTATTGGCATGTAAAAAATAAGCGGGCTTTGCTC
GACGCCTTAGCCATTGAGATGTTAGATAGGCACCATACTCACTTTTGCCCTTTAGAAGGGGAAAGCTGGC
AAGATTTTTTACGTAATAACGCTAAAAGTTTTAGATGTGCTTTACTAAGTCATCGCGATGGAGCAAAAGT
ACATTTAGGTACACGGCCTACAGAAAAACAGTATGAAACTCTCGAAAATCAATTAGCCTTTTTATGCCAA
CAAGGTTTTTCACTAGAGAATGCATTATATGCACTCAGCGCAGTGGGGCATTTTACTTTAGGTTGCGTAT
TGGAAGATCAAGAGCATCAAGTCGCTAAAGAAGAAAGGGAAACACCTACTACTGATAGTATGCCGCCATT
ATTACGACAAGCTATCGAATTATTTGATCACCAAGGTGCAGAGCCAGCCTTCTTATTCGGCCTTGAATTG
ATCATATGCGGATTAGAAAAACAACTTAAATGTGAAAGTGGGTCTTAAGGCATCAAATAAAACGAAAGGC
TCAGTCGAAAGACTGGGCCTTTCGTTTTATCTGTTGTTTGTCGGTGAACGCTCTCCTGAGTAGGACAAAT
CCGCCGCCCTAGACCTAGGGCGTTCGGCTGCGGCGAGCGGTATCAGCTCACTCAAAGGCGGTAATACGGT
TATCCACAGAATCAGGGGATAACGCATGCAAGAACATGTGAGCAAAAGGCCAGCAAAAGGCCAGGAACCG
TAAAAAGGCCGCGTTGCTGGCGTTTTTCCATAGGCTCCGCCCCCCTGACGAGCATCACAAAAATCGACGC
TCAAGTCAGAGGTGGCGAAACCCGACAGGACTATAAAGATACCAGGCGTTTCCCCCTGGAAGCTCCCTCG
TGCGCTCTCCTGTTCCGACCCTGCCGCTTACCGGATACCTGTCCGCCTTTCTCCCTTCGGGAAGCGTGGC
GCTTTCTCATAGCTCACGCTGTAGGTATCTCAGTTCGGTGTAGGTCGTTCGCTCCAAGCTGGGCTGTGTG
CACGAACCCCCCGTTCAGCCCGACCGCTGCGCCTTATCCGGTAACTATCGTCTTGAGTCCAACCCGGTAA
GACACGACTTATCGCCACTGGCAGCAGCCACTGGTAACAGGATTAGCAGAGCGAGGTATGTAGGCGGTGC
TACAGAGTTCTTGAAGTGGTGGCCTAACTACGGCTACACTAGAAGGACAGTATTTGGTATCTGCGCTCTG
CTGAAGCCAGTTACCTTCGGAAAAAGAGTTGGTAGCTCTTGATCCGGCAAACAAACCACCGCTGGTAGCG
GTGGTTTTTTTGTTTGCAAGCAGCAGATTACGCGCAGAAAAAAAGGATCTCAAGAAGATCCTTTGATCTT
TTCTACGGGGTCTGACGCTCAGTGGAACGAAAACTCACGTTAAGGGATTTTGGTCATGACTAGTGCTTGG
ATTCTCACCAATAAAAAACGCCCGGCGGCAACCGAGCGTTCTGAACAAATCCAGATGGAGTTCTGAGGTC
ATTACTGGATCTATCAACAGGAGTCCAAGCGAGCTCGATATCAAATTACGCCCCGCCCTGCCACTCATCG
CAGTACTGTTGTAATTCATTAAGCATTCTGCCGACATGGAAGCCATCACAAACGGCATGATGAACCTGAA
TCGCCAGCGGCATCAGCACCTTGTCGCCTTGCGTATAATATTTGCCCATGGTGAAAACGGGGGCGAAGAA
GTTGTCCATATTGGCCACGTTTAAATCAAAACTGGTGAAACTCACCCAGGGATTGGCTGAGACGAAAAAC
ATATTCTCAATAAACCCTTTAGGGAAATAGGCCAGGTTTTCACCATAACACGCCACATCTTGCGAATATA
TGTGTAGAAACTGCCGGAAATCGTCGTGGTATTCACTCCAGAGCGATGAAAACGTTTCAGTTTGCTCATG
GAAAACGGTGTAACAAGGGTGAACACTATCCCATATCACCAGCTCACCGTCTTTCATTGCCATACGAAAT
TCCGGATGAGCATTCATCAGGCGGGCAAGAATGTGAATAAAGGCCGGATAAAACTTGTGCTTATTTTTCT
TTACGGTCTTTAAAAAGGCCGTAATATCCAGCTGAACGGTCTGGTTATAGGTACATTGAGCAACTGACTG
AAATGCCTCAAAATGTTCTTTACGATGCCATTGGGATATATCAACGGTGGTATATCCAGTGATTTTTTTC
TCCATTTTAGCTTCCTTAGCTCCTGAAAATCTCGATAACTCAAAAAATACGACCGGTAGTGATCTTATTT
CATTATGGTGAAAGTTGGAACCTCTTACGGGCCGGCCAACGTCTCATTTTCGCCAGATATCGACGTCTAA
GAAACCATTATTATCATGACATTAACCTATAAAAATAGGCGTATCACGAGGCCCTTTCGTCTTCACCTCG
AGTCCCTATCAGTGATAGAGATTGACATCCCTATCAGTGATAGAGATACTGAGCACATCAGCAGGACGCA
CTGACCGTATAAACGGGGAATATAGAAAAGAGGGTTCTATGGCGTATAGCATTACCCTGCGCTCGCCGGA
TGGCGCTGAAGAAGTGGTACAGTGCGAGGAAGATCAGTATATTTTAGAAGCGGCGGAGGATGCTGGGCTG
GATATGCCATCAAGTTGCCGTGCGGGCGCTTGCTCCGCTTGTCTCGGCAAAGTGTTAGAGGGG
